Addgene plasmid #149385: pStrepIHFb
Purpose: Expression of P. aeruginosa PA14, StrepII-HRV3C-IHFbeta
Depositing lab: Blake Wiedenheft. Depositing organization: Montana State University. Publication: Distribution and phasing of sequence motifs that facilitate CRISPR adaptation. Santiago-Frangos A, Buyukyoruk M, Wiegand T, Krishna P, Wiedenheft B. Curr Biol. 2021 Aug 23;31(16):3515-3524.e6. doi: 10.1016/j.cub.2021.05.068. Epub 2021 Jun 25. PubMed 34174210.
Backbone
  Vector backbone: pET28a
  Backbone manufacturer: Novagen
  Backbone size w/o insert (bp): 5369
  Total vector size (bp): 5588
  Vector type: Bacterial Expression
Growth in bacteria
  Bacterial resistance: Kanamycin, 50 μg/mL
  Growth temperature: 37°C
  Growth strain: DH5alpha
  Copy number: Unknown
Gene/Insert
  Gene/Insert name: Pseudomonas aeruginosa PA14 StrepII-tagged IHFbeta
  Species: Pseudomonas aeruginosa UCBPP-PA14
  Insert size (bp): 340
  GenBank ID: WP_003091441.1
  Promoter: T7
  Tag / fusion protein: StrepII-tag with (N terminal on insert); HRV3C cleavage site (N terminal on insert)
  Cloning method: Restriction Enzyme; 5′ cloning site NcoI (unknown if destroyed); 3′ cloning site HindIII (unknown if destroyed)
  Sequencing primers: 5′ T7 Fwd
Terms and licenses: Academic/Nonprofit Terms; Industry Terms: Not Available to Industry
How to cite: pStrepIHFb was a gift from Blake Wiedenheft (Addgene plasmid # 149385 ; http://n2t.net/addgene:149385 ; RRID:Addgene_149385)
