[The description below was written by a language model from this plasmid's Addgene catalogue record and pLannotate feature annotations shown in this document.]
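Description:
pStrepIHFb is a bacterial expression plasmid built on the Novagen pET28a backbone for producing the beta subunit of integration host factor (IHFβ, ihfB/himD) from Pseudomonas aeruginosa UCBPP-PA14 in E. coli. It is about 5.6 kb and is selected with kanamycin through the aph(3')-Ia KanR gene. Replication relies on a ColE1/pBR322-type origin accompanied by the bom site and the rop gene, which moderates copy number. An f1 origin is also present. Short fragments annotated as tetracycline resistance gene sequence and an AmpR promoter fragment appear to be backbone remnants or annotation hits rather than functional markers.

The roughly 340 bp insert was cloned between NcoI and HindIII and sits downstream of a T7 promoter, a lac operator and the T7 gene 10 ribosome binding site, with a T7 terminator following it. The plasmid carries lacI under its own promoter, so transcription is repressed until IPTG is added, and expression requires a host that supplies T7 RNA polymerase. The IHFβ coding sequence carries an N-terminal Strep-tag II for affinity capture on Strep-Tactin resin. According to the catalogue entry, the tag is followed by an HRV 3C protease site that allows it to be removed after purification. This site is not annotated separately in the feature table but would fall in the short gap between the tag and ihfB. A His-tag fragment lies downstream of the insert, as in pET28a, but the record does not indicate whether it is translated as part of the protein.

The stated purpose is recombinant expression of tagged IHFβ. The associated publication concerns sequence motifs that facilitate CRISPR adaptation, a process in which IHF is known to take part.
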