Features (pLannotate 1.2.2; 20 found; start..end, strand, type, name):
    182..200     +  promoter       T7 promoter: promoter for bacteriophage T7 RNA polymerase
    201..225     +  protein_bind   lac operator: The lac repressor binds to the lac operator to inhibit transcription in E. coli. This inhibition can be relieved by adding lactose or isopropyl-β-D-thiogalactopyranoside (IPTG). lac repressor encoded by lacI
    240..262     +  RBS            RBS: efficient ribosome binding site from bacteriophage T7 gene 10 (Olins and Rangwala, 1989)
    275..297     +  CDS            Strep-Tag II (fragment): peptide that binds Strep-Tactin®, an engineered form of streptavidin
    323..604     +  CDS            ihfB: IHFB_PSEA7 - Also known as himD From Pseudomonas aeruginosa (strain PA7).
    630..647     +  CDS            9xHis (fragment): 9xHis affinity tag
    657..706     +  CDS            SET1 (fragment): solubility-enhancement tag derived from T7 phage gene 10B
    714..761     +  terminator     T7 terminator: transcription terminator for bacteriophage T7 RNA polymerase
    798..1226    +  rep_origin     f1 ori (sequence partly withheld): f1 bacteriophage origin of replication; arrow indicates direction of (+) strand synthesis
   1279..1336    +  promoter       AmpR promoter (fragment): bla
   1345..2160    -  CDS            KanR: aminoglycoside phosphotransferase; aph(3')-Ia; confers resistance to kanamycin in bacteria or G418 (Geneticin®) in eukaryotes
   2282..2870    +  rep_origin     ori: high-copy-number ColE1/pMB1/pBR322/pUC origin of replication
   3056..3195    -  misc_feature   bom: basis of mobility region from pBR322
   3297..3488    -  CDS            rop: Rop protein, which maintains plasmids at low copy number; rop
   3505..3885    +  CDS            YPB1_ECOLX: Protein predicted: Swiss-Prot protein existence level 4. From Escherichia coli.
   3957..4248    -  CDS            TcR (fragment): tetracycline efflux protein; tet; confers resistance to tetracycline
   4263..4284    -  protein_bind   CAP binding site: CAP binding activates transcription in the presence of cAMP. E. coli catabolite activator protein
   4297..5379    -  CDS            lacI: lac repressor; lacI; The lac repressor binds to the lac operator to inhibit transcription in E. coli. This inhibition can be relieved by adding lactose or isopropyl-β-D-thiogalactopyranoside (IPTG).
   5380..5457    -  promoter       lacI promoter: lacI
   5465..160     -  CDS            TcR (fragment) (across the origin): tetracycline efflux protein; tet; confers resistance to tetracycline
>Addgene plasmid #149385 | pStrepIHFb | addgene full sequence | sequence record 298513 | Addgene NGS Result
GGCCACGGGGCCTGCCACCATACCCACGCCGAAACAAGCGCTCATGAGCCCGAAGTGGCGAGCCCGATCT
TCCCCATCGGTGATGTCGGCGATATAGGCGCCAGCAACCGCACCTGTGGCGCCGGTGATGCCGGCCACGA
TGCGTCCGGCGTAGAGGATCGAGATCTCGATCCCGCGAAATTAATACGACTCACTATAGGGGAATTGTGA
GCGGATAACAATTCCCCTCTAGAAATAATTTTGTTTAACTTTAAGAAGGAGATATACCATGGATTGGAGC
CACCCGCAGTTCGAAAAACTGGAAGTGCTGTTTCAGGGTCCGATGACCAAGTCGGAGTTGATCGAACGGA
TCGTTACCCATCAGGGGCAACTGTCCGCGAAGGATGTCGAGTTGGCAATCAAGACCATGCTGGAGCAAAT
GTCCCAAGCCCTGGCGACTGGGGACCGGATCGAGATCCGTGGCTTCGGCAGCTTTTCCTTGCACTACCGC
GCCCCGCGCGTCGGTCGCAACCCCAAGACCGGGGAGTCGGTACGCCTCGACGGCAAGTTCGTGCCGCACT
TCAAGCCGGGCAAGGAGTTGCGGGATCGGGTCAACGAGCCGGAGTGATAAGCTTGCGGCCGCACTCGAGC
ACCACCACCACCACCACTGAGATCCGGCTGCTAACAAAGCCCGAAAGGAAGCTGAGTTGGCTGCTGCCAC
CGCTGAGCAATAACTAGCATAACCCCTTGGGGCCTCTAAACGGGTCTTGAGGGGTTTTTTGCTGAAAGGA
GGAACTATATCCGGATTGGCGAATGGG
[124 nt withheld, positions 798-921]
C
[91 nt withheld, positions 923-1013]
A
[49 nt withheld, positions 1015-1063]
CCTTTGACGTTGGAGTCCACGTTCTTT
[37 nt withheld, positions 1091-1127]
ACCCTATCTCGGTCTATTCTTTTGATTTATAAGGGATTTTGCCGATTTCGGCCTATTGGTTAAAAAATGA
GCTGATTTAACAAAAATTTAACGCGAATTTTAACAAAATATTAACGCTTACAATTTAGGTGGCACTTTTC
GGGGAAATGTGCGCGGAACCCCTATTTGTTTATTTTTCTAAATACATTCAAATATGTATCCGCTCATGAA
TTAATTCTTAGAAAAACTCATCGAGCATCAAATGAAACTGCAATTTATTCATATCAGGATTATCAATACC
ATATTTTTGAAAAAGCCGTTTCTGTAATGAAGGAGAAAACTCACCGAGGCAGTTCCATAGGATGGCAAGA
TCCTGGTATCGGTCTGCGATTCCGACTCGTCCAACATCAATACAACCTATTAATTTCCCCTCGTCAAAAA
TAAGGTTATCAAGTGAGAAATCACCATGAGTGACGACTGAATCCGGTGAGAATGGCAAAAGTTTATGCAT
TTCTTTCCAGACTTGTTCAACAGGCCAGCCATTACGCTCGTCATCAAAATCACTCGCATCAACCAAACCG
TTATTCATTCGTGATTGCGCCTGAGCGAGACGAAATACGCGATCGCTGTTAAAAGGACAATTACAAACAG
GAATCGAATGCAACCGGCGCAGGAACACTGCCAGCGCATCAACAATATTTTCACCTGAATCAGGATATTC
TTCTAATACCTGGAATGCTGTTTTCCCGGGGATCGCAGTGGTGAGTAACCATGCATCATCAGGAGTACGG
ATAAAATGCTTGATGGTCGGAAGAGGCATAAATTCCGTCAGCCAGTTTAGTCTGACCATCTCATCTGTAA
CATCATTGGCAACGCTACCTTTGCCATGTTTCAGAAACAACTCTGGCGCATCGGGCTTCCCATACAATCG
ATAGATTGTCGCACCTGATTGCCCGACATTATCGCGAGCCCATTTATACCCATATAAATCAGCATCCATG
TTGGAATTTAATCGCGGCCTAGAGCAAGACGTTTCCCGTTGAATATGGCTCATAACACCCCTTGTATTAC
TGTTTATGTAAGCAGACAGTTTTATTGTTCATGACCAAAATCCCTTAACGTGAGTTTTCGTTCCACTGAG
CGTCAGACCCCGTAGAAAAGATCAAAGGATCTTCTTGAGATCCTTTTTTTCTGCGCGTAATCTGCTGCTT
GCAAACAAAAAAACCACCGCTACCAGCGGTGGTTTGTTTGCCGGATCAAGAGCTACCAACTCTTTTTCCG
AAGGTAACTGGCTTCAGCAGAGCGCAGATACCAAATACTGTCCTTCTAGTGTAGCCGTAGTTAGGCCACC
ACTTCAAGAACTCTGTAGCACCGCCTACATACCTCGCTCTGCTAATCCTGTTACCAGTGGCTGCTGCCAG
TGGCGATAAGTCGTGTCTTACCGGGTTGGACTCAAGACGATAGTTACCGGATAAGGCGCAGCGGTCGGGC
TGAACGGGGGGTTCGTGCACACAGCCCAGCTTGGAGCGAACGACCTACACCGAACTGAGATACCTACAGC
GTGAGCTATGAGAAAGCGCCACGCTTCCCGAAGGGAGAAAGGCGGACAGGTATCCGGTAAGCGGCAGGGT
CGGAACAGGAGAGCGCACGAGGGAGCTTCCAGGGGGAAACGCCTGGTATCTTTATAGTCCTGTCGGGTTT
CGCCACCTCTGACTTGAGCGTCGATTTTTGTGATGCTCGTCAGGGGGGCGGAGCCTATGGAAAAACGCCA
GCAACGCGGCCTTTTTACGGTTCCTGGCCTTTTGCTGGCCTTTTGCTCACATGTTCTTTCCTGCGTTATC
CCCTGATTCTGTGGATAACCGTATTACCGCCTTTGAGTGAGCTGATACCGCTCGCCGCAGCCGAACGACC
GAGCGCAGCGAGTCAGTGAGCGAGGAAGCGGAAGAGCGCCTGATGCGGTATTTTCTCCTTACGCATCTGT
GCGGTATTTCACACCGCAATGGTGCACTCTCAGTACAATCTGCTCTGATGCCGCATAGTTAAGCCAGTAT
ACACTCCGCTATCGCTACGTGACTGGGTCATGGCTGCGCCCCGACACCCGCCAACACCCGCTGACGCGCC
CTGACGGGCTTGTCTGCTCCCGGCATCCGCTTACAGACAAGCTGTGACCGTCTCCGGGAGCTGCATGTGT
CAGAGGTTTTCACCGTCATCACCGAAACGCGCGAGGCAGCTGCGGTAAAGCTCATCAGCGTGGTCGTGAA
GCGATTCACAGATGTCTGCCTGTTCATCCGCGTCCAGCTCGTTGAGTTTCTCCAGAAGCGTTAATGTCTG
GCTTCTGATAAAGCGGGCCATGTTAAGGGCGGTTTTTTCCTGTTTGGTCACTGATGCCTCCGTGTAAGGG
GGATTTCTGTTCATGGGGGTAATGATACCGATGAAACGAGAGAGGATGCTCACGATACGGGTTACTGATG
ATGAACATGCCCGGTTACTGGAACGTTGTGAGGGTAAACAACTGGCGGTATGGATGCGGCGGGACCAGAG
AAAAATCACTCAGGGTCAATGCCAGCGCTTCGTTAATACAGATGTAGGTGTTCCACAGGGTAGCCAGCAG
CATCCTGCGATGCAGATCCGGAACATAATGGTGCAGGGCGCTGACTTCCGCGTTTCCAGACTTTACGAAA
CACGGAAACCGAAGACCATTCATGTTGTTGCTCAGGTCGCAGACGTTTTGCAGCAGCAGTCGCTTCACGT
TCGCTCGCGTATCGGTGATTCATTCTGCTAACCAGTAAGGCAACCCCGCCAGCCTAGCCGGGTCCTCAAC
GACAGGAGCACGATCATGCGCACCCGTGGGGCCGCCATGCCGGCGATAATGGCCTGCTTCTCGCCGAAAC
GTTTGGTGGCGGGACCAGTGACGAAGGCTTGAGCGAGGGCGTGCAAGATTCCGAATACCGCAAGCGACAG
GCCGATCATCGTCGCGCTCCAGCGAAAGCGGTCCTCGCCGAAAATGACCCAGAGCGCTGCCGGCACCTGT
CCTACGAGTTGCATGATAAAGAAGACAGTCATAAGTGCGGCGACGATAGTCATGCCCCGCGCCCACCGGA
AGGAGCTGACTGGGTTGAAGGCTCTCAAGGGCATCGGTCGAGATCCCGGTGCCTAATGAGTGAGCTAACT
TACATTAATTGCGTTGCGCTCACTGCCCGCTTTCCAGTCGGGAAACCTGTCGTGCCAGCTGCATTAATGA
ATCGGCCAACGCGCGGGGAGAGGCGGTTTGCGTATTGGGCGCCAGGGTGGTTTTTCTTTTCACCAGTGAG
ACGGGCAACAGCTGATTGCCCTTCACCGCCTGGCCCTGAGAGAGTTGCAGCAAGCGGTCCACGCTGGTTT
GCCCCAGCAGGCGAAAATCCTGTTTGATGGTGGTTAACGGCGGGATATAACATGAGCTGTCTTCGGTATC
GTCGTATCCCACTACCGAGATATCCGCACCAACGCGCAGCCCGGACTCGGTAATGGCGCGCATTGCGCCC
AGCGCCATCTGATCGTTGGCAACCAGCATCGCAGTGGGAACGATGCCCTCATTCAGCATTTGCATGGTTT
GTTGAAAACCGGACATGGCACTCCAGTCGCCTTCCCGTTCCGCTATCGGCTGAATTTGATTGCGAGTGAG
ATATTTATGCCAGCCAGCCAGACGCAGACGCGCCGAGACAGAACTTAATGGGCCCGCTAACAGCGCGATT
TGCTGGTGACCCAATGCGACCAGATGCTCCACGCCCAGTCGCGTACCGTCTTCATGGGAGAAAATAATAC
TGTTGATGGGTGTCTGGTCAGAGACATCAAGAAATAACGCCGGAACATTAGTGCAGGCAGCTTCCACAGC
AATGGCATCCTGGTCATCCAGCGGATAGTTAATGATCAGCCCACTGACGCGTTGCGCGAGAAGATTGTGC
ACCGCCGCTTTACAGGCTTCGACGCCGCTTCGTTCTACCATCGACACCACCACGCTGGCACCCAGTTGAT
CGGCGCGAGATTTAATCGCCGCGACAATTTGCGACGGCGCGTGCAGGGCCAGACTGGAGGTGGCAACGCC
AATCAGCAACGACTGTTTGCCCGCCAGTTGTTGTGCCACGCGGTTGGGAATGTAATTCAGCTCCGCCATC
GCCGCTTCCACTTTTTCCCGCGTTTTCGCAGAAACGTGGCTGGCCTGGTTCACCACGCGGGAAACGGTCT
GATAAGAGACACCGGCATACTCTGCGACATCGTATAACGTTACTGGTTTCACATTCACCACCCTGAATTG
ACTCTCTTCCGGGCGCTATCATGCCATACCGCGAAAGGTTTTGCGCCATTCGATGGTGTCCGGGATCTCG
ACGCTCTCCCTTATGCGACTCCTGCATTAGGAAGCAGCCCAGTAGTAGGTTGAGGCCGTTGAGCACCGCC
GCCGCAAGGAATGGTGCATGCAAGGAGATGGCGCCCAACAGTCCCCC
